>Addgene plasmid #147218 | pCIneo-lambdaN-HA-HsDCP1a-Y36A_P | depositor full sequence | sequence record 289665 | Full Sequence
TCAATATTGGCCATTAGCCATATTATTCATTGGTTATATAGCATAAATCAATATTGGCTATTGGCCATTG
CATACGTTGTATCTATATCATAATATGTACATTTATATTGGCTCATGTCCAATATGACCGCCATGTTGGC
ATTGATTATTGACTAGTTATTAATAGTAATCAATTACGGGGTCATTAGTTCATAGCCCATATATGGAGTT
CCGCGTTACATAACTTACGGTAAATGGCCCGCCTGGCTGACCGCCCAACGACCCCCGCCCATTGACGTCA
ATAATGACGTATGTTCCCATAGTAACGCCAATAGGGACTTTCCATTGACGTCAATGGGTGGAGTATTTAC
GGTAAACTGCCCACTTGGCAGTACATCAAGTGTATCATATGCCAAGTCCGCCCCCTATTGACGTCAATGA
CGGTAAATGGCCCGCCTGGCATTATGCCCAGTACATGACCTTACGGGACTTTCCTACTTGGCAGTACATC
TACGTATTAGTCATCGCTATTACCATGGTGATGCGGTTTTGGCAGTACACCAATGGGCGTGGATAGCGGT
TTGACTCACGGGGATTTCCAAGTCTCCACCCCATTGACGTCAATGGGAGTTTGTTTTGGCACCAAAATCA
ACGGGACTTTCCAAAATGTCGTAACAACTGCGATCGCCCGCCCCGTTGACGCAAATGGGCGGTAGGCGTG
TACGGTGGGAGGTCTATATAAGCAGAGCTCGTTTAGTGAACCGTCAGATCACTAGAAGCTTTATTGCGGT
AGTTTATCACAGTTAAATTGCTAACGCAGTCAGTGCTTCTGACACAACAGTCTCGAACTTAAGCTGCAGT
GACTCTCTTAAGGTAGCCTTGCAGAAGTTGGTCGTGAGGCACTGGGCAGGTAAGTATCAAGGTTACAAGA
CAGGTTTAAGGAGACCAATAGAAACTGGGCTTGTCGAGACAGAGAAGACTCTTGCGTTTCTGATAGGCAC
CTATTGGTCTTACTGACATCCACTTTGCCTTTCTCTCCACAGGTGTCCACTCCCAGTTCAATTACAGCTC
TTAAGGCTAGAGTACTTAATACGACTCACTATAGGCTAGCCACCATGGACGCACAAACACGACGACGTGA
GCGTCGCGCTGAGAAACAAGCTCAATGGAAAGCTGCAAACCCACCGCTCGAGAATTCAATGGCTTACCCA
TACGATGTTCCAGATTACGCTATGGAGGCGCTGAGTCGAGCTGGGCAGGAGATGAGCCTAGCGGCCCTGA
AGCAACACGACCCCTATATCACCAGCATCGCAGACCTCACGGGCCAGGTCGCTCTGGCCACCTTCTGCCC
CAAGGCCAACCAGTGGGAGAAGACTGATATAGAAGGGACCTTATTCGTATATCGAAGGTCAGCTTCCCCT
TACCATGGTTTTACCATTGTGAATCGACTAAATATGCACAATCTAGTCGAACCAGTGAATAAAGATTTGG
AATTTCAGCTCCATGAACCATTTCTTCTGTATAGAAATGCAAGCTTGTCGATATATAGTATCTGGTTTTA
TGACAAGAATGACTGTCACCGCATAGCAAAACTCATGGCTGATGTGGTAGAAGAGGAGACACGGCGATCC
CAGCAAGCTGCTCGGGACAAACAGAGTCCCAGCCAGGCCAATGGCTGCAGCGACCACAGGCCCATCGACA
TCCTGGAGATGCTGAGCAGAGCCAAGGATGAGTATGAGAGGAATCAGATGGGTGACTCAAATATCTCCAG
CCCTGGGTTACAGCCAAGCACTCAGCTCTCCAATCTGGGAAGCACCGAGACTCTAGAAGAAATGCCCTCC
GGGTCACAGGATAAGTCTGCTCCATCTGGACACAAGCATCTGACGGTAGAAGAGTTATTTGGAACCTCTT
TGCCAAAGGAACAACCAGCAGTTGTGGGTCTGGATTCAGAAGAAATGGAGAGGTTGCCAGGAGATGCCTC
CCAGAAAGAGCCCAATTCATTCCTACCATTTCCCTTTGAGCAGTTAGGAGGAGCCCCTCAATCAGAAACC
CTGGGTGTCCCTTCTGCTGCCCACCATTCAGTCCAGCCTGAAATCACCACCCCGGTGCTAATCACTCCAG
CCTCCATCACACAGTCCAATGAAAAGCATGCTCCAACCTACACAATCCCGTTGAGCCCTGTTCTCAGTCC
CACTCTGCCAGCTGAAGCTCCTACTGCACAGGTTCCCCCCAGCTTACCTCGAAACAGCACCATGATGCAG
GCAGTGAAGACCACGCCTAGACAGAGGTCTCCACTCCTGAACCAGCCAGTCCCTGAGCTAAGCCATGCCA
GTCTGATTGCCAACCAGAGCCCCTTCAGGGCCCCATTGAACGTGACGAACACAGCTGGCACATCCCTCCC
AAGCGTTGATCTTCTCCAGAAACTCAGGTTGACCCCACAGCATGACCAAATACAGACACAACCACTTGGG
AAAGGTGCAATGGTAGCCAGCTTTTCTCCGGCAGCTGGTCAGCTAGCCACACCTGAGAGCTTCATAGAGC
CTCCCTCTAAGACAGCAGCAGCAAGAGTGGCGGCCTCAGCCTCCCTGAGCAACATGGTGCTTGCTCCCCT
TCAGTCTATGCAGCAGAACCAGGATCCTGAAGTATTTGTGCAGCCTAAGGTGTTATCCAGTGCCATCCCG
GTTGCAGGCGCCCCACTGGTTACTGCAACGACCACTGCAGTGTCTTCAGTCCTGCTGGCCCCAAGTGTTT
TCCAGCAGACAGTTACAAGATCTTCGGACCTTGAGAGGAAAGCCAGCTCCCCTTCTCCTCTAACTATTGG
AACGCCAGAAAGTCAGAGAAAGCCTTCCATTATTCTCAGCAAGTCTCAGCTCCAGGATACATTAATACAT
CTAATAAAGAATGATTCCAGCTTCCTCAGTACACTTCATGAAGTCTACTTGCAGGTGCTGACCAAGAACA
AAGACAACCACAACCTATGAGGCGGCCGCTTCCCTTTAGTGAGGGTTAATGCTTCGAGCAGACATGATAA
GATACATTGATGAGTTTGGACAAACCACAACTAGAATGCAGTGAAAAAAATGCTTTATTTGTGAAATTTG
TGATGCTATTGCTTTATTTGTAACCATTATAAGCTGCAATAAACAAGTTAACAACAACAATTGCATTCAT
TTTATGTTTCAGGTTCAGGGGGAGATGTGGGAGGTTTTTTAAAGCAAGTAAAACCTCTACAAATGTGGTA
AAATCCGATAAGGATCGATCCGGGCTGGCGTAATAGCGAAGAGGCCCGCACCGATCGCCCTTCCCAACAG
TTGCGCAGCCTGAATGGCGAATGG
[124 nt withheld, positions 3315-3438]
C
[91 nt withheld, positions 3440-3530]
A
[49 nt withheld, positions 3532-3580]
CCTTTGACGTTGGAGTCCACGTTCTTT
[37 nt withheld, positions 3608-3644]
ACCCTATCTCGGTCTATTCTTTTGATTTATAAGGGATTTTGCCGATTTCGGCCTATTGGTTAAAAAATGA
GCTGATTTAACAAAAATTTAACGCGAATTTTAACAAAATATTAACGCTTACAATTTCCTGATGCGGTATT
TTCTCCTTACGCATCTGTGCGGTATTTCACACCGCATACGCGGATCTGCGCAGCACCATGGCCTGAAATA
ACCTCTGAAAGAGGAACTTGGTTAGGTACCTTCTGAGGCGGAAAGAACCAGCTGTGGAATGTGTGTCAGT
TAGGGTGTGGAAAGTCCCCAGGCTCCCCAGCAGGCAGAAGTATGCAAAGCATGCATCTCAATTAGTCAGC
AACCAGGTGTGGAAAGTCCCCAGGCTCCCCAGCAGGCAGAAGTATGCAAAGCATGCATCTCAATTAGTCA
GCAACCATAGTCCCGCCCCTAACTCCGCCCATCCCGCCCCTAACTCCGCCCAGTTCCGCCCATTCTCCGC
CCCATGGCTGACTAATTTTTTTTATTTATGCAGAGGCCGAGGCCGCCTCGGCCTCTGAGCTATTCCAGAA
GTAGTGAGGAGGCTTTTTTGGAGGCCTAGGCTTTTGCAAAAAGCTTGATTCTTCTGACACAACAGTCTCG
AACTTAAGGCTAGAGCCACCATGATTGAACAAGATGGATTGCACGCAGGTTCTCCGGCCGCTTGGGTGGA
GAGGCTATTCGGCTATGACTGGGCACAACAGACAATCGGCTGCTCTGATGCCGCCGTGTTCCGGCTGTCA
GCGCAGGGGCGCCCGGTTCTTTTTGTCAAGACCGACCTGTCCGGTGCCCTGAATGAACTGCAGGACGAGG
CAGCGCGGCTATCGTGGCTGGCCACGACGGGCGTTCCTTGCGCAGCTGTGCTCGACGTTGTCACTGAAGC
GGGAAGGGACTGGCTGCTATTGGGCGAAGTGCCGGGGCAGGATCTCCTGTCATCTCACCTTGCTCCTGCC
GAGAAAGTATCCATCATGGCTGATGCAATGCGGCGGCTGCATACGCTTGATCCGGCTACCTGCCCATTCG
ACCACCAAGCGAAACATCGCATCGAGCGAGCACGTACTCGGATGGAAGCCGGTCTTGTCGATCAGGATGA
TCTGGACGAAGAGCATCAGGGGCTCGCGCCAGCCGAACTGTTCGCCAGGCTCAAGGCGCGCATGCCCGAC
GGCGAGGATCTCGTCGTGACCCATGGCGATGCCTGCTTGCCGAATATCATGGTGGAAAATGGCCGCTTTT
CTGGATTCATCGACTGTGGCCGGCTGGGTGTGGCGGACCGCTATCAGGACATAGCGTTGGCTACCCGTGA
TATTGCTGAAGAGCTTGGCGGCGAATGGGCTGACCGCTTCCTCGTGCTTTACGGTATCGCCGCTCCCGAT
TCGCAGCGCATCGCCTTCTATCGCCTTCTTGACGAGTTCTTCTGAGCGGGACTCTGGGGTTCGAAATGAC
CGACCAAGCGACGCCCAACCTGCCATCACGATGGCCGCAATAAAATATCTTTATTTTCATTACATCTGTG
TGTTGGTTTTTTGTGTGAATCGATAGCGATAAGGATCCGCGTATGGTGCACTCTCAGTACAATCTGCTCT
GATGCCGCATAGTTAAGCCAGCCCCGACACCCGCCAACACCCGCTGACGCGCCCTGACGGGCTTGTCTGC
TCCCGGCATCCGCTTACAGACAAGCTGTGACCGTCTCCGGGAGCTGCATGTGTCAGAGGTTTTCACCGTC
ATCACCGAAACGCGCGAGACGAAAGGGCCTCGTGATACGCCTATTTTTATAGGTTAATGTCATGATAATA
ATGGTTTCTTAGACGTCAGGTGGCACTTTTCGGGGAAATGTGCGCGGAACCCCTATTTGTTTATTTTTCT
AAATACATTCAAATATGTATCCGCTCATGAGACAATAACCCTGATAAATGCTTCAATAATATTGAAAAAG
GAAGAGTATGAGTATTCAACATTTCCGTGTCGCCCTTATTCCCTTTTTTGCGGCATTTTGCCTTCCTGTT
TTTGCTCACCCAGAAACGCTGGTGAAAGTAAAAGATGCTGAAGATCAGTTGGGTGCACGAGTGGGTTACA
TCGAACTGGATCTCAACAGCGGTAAGATCCTTGAGAGTTTTCGCCCCGAAGAACGTTTTCCAATGATGAG
CACTTTTAAAGTTCTGCTATGTGGCGCGGTATTATCCCGTATTGACGCCGGGCAAGAGCAACTCGGTCGC
CGCATACACTATTCTCAGAATGACTTGGTTGAGTACTCACCAGTCACAGAAAAGCATCTTACGGATGGCA
TGACAGTAAGAGAATTATGCAGTGCTGCCATAACCATGAGTGATAACACTGCGGCCAACTTACTTCTGAC
AACGATCGGAGGACCGAAGGAGCTAACCGCTTTTTTGCACAACATGGGGGATCATGTAACTCGCCTTGAT
CGTTGGGAACCGGAGCTGAATGAAGCCATACCAAACGACGAGCGTGACACCACGATGCCTGTAGCAATGG
CAACAACGTTGCGCAAACTATTAACTGGCGAACTACTTACTCTAGCTTCCCGGCAACAATTAATAGACTG
GATGGAGGCGGATAAAGTTGCAGGACCACTTCTGCGCTCGGCCCTTCCGGCTGGCTGGTTTATTGCTGAT
AAATCTGGAGCCGGTGAGCGTGGGTCTCGCGGTATCATTGCAGCACTGGGGCCAGATGGTAAGCCCTCCC
GTATCGTAGTTATCTACACGACGGGGAGTCAGGCAACTATGGATGAACGAAATAGACAGATCGCTGAGAT
AGGTGCCTCACTGATTAAGCATTGGTAACTGTCAGACCAAGTTTACTCATATATACTTTAGATTGATTTA
AAACTTCATTTTTAATTTAAAAGGATCTAGGTGAAGATCCTTTTTGATAATCTCATGACCAAAATCCCTT
AACGTGAGTTTTCGTTCCACTGAGCGTCAGACCCCGTAGAAAAGATCAAAGGATCTTCTTGAGATCCTTT
TTTTCTGCGCGTAATCTGCTGCTTGCAAACAAAAAAACCACCGCTACCAGCGGTGGTTTGTTTGCCGGAT
CAAGAGCTACCAACTCTTTTTCCGAAGGTAACTGGCTTCAGCAGAGCGCAGATACCAAATACTGTTCTTC
TAGTGTAGCCGTAGTTAGGCCACCACTTCAAGAACTCTGTAGCACCGCCTACATACCTCGCTCTGCTAAT
CCTGTTACCAGTGGCTGCTGCCAGTGGCGATAAGTCGTGTCTTACCGGGTTGGACTCAAGACGATAGTTA
CCGGATAAGGCGCAGCGGTCGGGCTGAACGGGGGGTTCGTGCACACAGCCCAGCTTGGAGCGAACGACCT
ACACCGAACTGAGATACCTACAGCGTGAGCTATGAGAAAGCGCCACGCTTCCCGAAGGGAGAAAGGCGGA
CAGGTATCCGGTAAGCGGCAGGGTCGGAACAGGAGAGCGCACGAGGGAGCTTCCAGGGGGAAACGCCTGG
TATCTTTATAGTCCTGTCGGGTTTCGCCACCTCTGACTTGAGCGTCGATTTTTGTGATGCTCGTCAGGGG
GGCGGAGCCTATGGAAAAACGCCAGCAACGCGGCCTTTTTACGGTTCCTGGCCTTTTGCTGGCCTTTTGC
TCACATGGCTCGACAGATCT
Features (pLannotate 1.2.2; 20 found; start..end, strand, type, name):
    140..517     +  enhancer       CMV enhancer: human cytomegalovirus immediate early enhancer
    518..729     +  promoter       CMV promoter: human cytomegalovirus (CMV) immediate early promoter
    890..1022    +  intron         chimeric intron: chimera between introns from human β-globin and immunoglobulin heavy chain genes
   1067..1085    +  promoter       T7 promoter: promoter for bacteriophage T7 RNA polymerase
   1095..1202    +  CDS            N (fragment): REGN_LAMBD - Experimental evidence at protein level: Swiss-Prot protein existence level 1. Plays a role as a transcriptional antitermination factor that allows the virus to initiate its lytic phase. Activates expression of the delayed viral early genes by modifying host RNA polymerase (RNAP) into a form that is resistant to termination signals. This antitermination function requires the host NusA protein which serves to stabilize the interaction between antitermination protein N and host RNA polymerase. From Escherichia phage lambda (Bacteriophage lambda).
   1212..2957    +  CDS            DCP1A: DCP1A_HUMAN - Also known as SMIF. Experimental evidence at protein level: Swiss-Prot protein existence level 1. Necessary for the degradation of mRNAs, both in normal mRNA turnover and in nonsense-mediated mRNA decay. Removes the 7-methyl guanine cap structure from mRNA molecules, yielding a 5'-phosphorylated mRNA fragment and 7m-GDP. Contributes to the transactivation of target genes after stimulation by TGFB1. From Homo sapiens (Human).
   2973..2990    -  promoter       T3 promoter (fragment): promoter for bacteriophage T3 RNA polymerase
   3008..3129    -  polyA_signal   SV40 poly(A) signal: SV40 polyadenylation signal
   3152..3220    -  CDS            large T antigen (fragment): large T antigen from SV40 (simian virus 40)
   3244..3311    +  CDS            lacZα (fragment): LacZα fragment of β-galactosidase; lacZ fragment
   3315..3743    +  rep_origin     f1 ori (sequence partly withheld): f1 bacteriophage origin of replication; arrow indicates direction of (+) strand synthesis
   3771..3822    -  misc_feature   bom (fragment): basis of mobility region from pBR322
   3887..4244    +  promoter       SV40 promoter: SV40 enhancer and early promoter
   4295..5086    +  CDS            neo: KKA2_KLEPN - Also known as kan, nptII. Experimental evidence at protein level: Swiss-Prot protein existence level 1. Resistance to kanamycin, neomycin, paromomycin, ribostamycin, butirosin and gentamicin B. From Klebsiella pneumoniae.
   5153..5201    +  polyA_signal   poly(A) signal: synthetic polyadenylation signal
   5221..5275    -  misc_feature   bom (fragment): basis of mobility region from pBR322
   5377..5412    -  CDS            rop (fragment): Rop protein, which maintains plasmids at low copy number; rop
   5507..5611    +  promoter       AmpR promoter: bla
   5612..6472    +  CDS            AmpR: β-lactamase; bla; confers resistance to ampicillin, carbenicillin, and related antibiotics
   6643..7231    +  rep_origin     ori: high-copy-number ColE1/pMB1/pBR322/pUC origin of replication
