[The description below was written by a language model from this plasmid's Addgene catalogue record and pLannotate feature annotations shown in this document.]
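Description:
pCIneo-lambdaN-HA-HsDCP1a-Y36A_P is a 7,304 nt mammalian expression plasmid built on the pCI-neo backbone. It is propagated in E. coli through a high-copy ColE1/pUC-type origin with ampicillin selection (β-lactamase under its own promoter), and it also carries an f1 origin, which allows single-stranded DNA production. A separate cassette, in which the SV40 enhancer/early promoter drives the neomycin phosphotransferase gene followed by a synthetic polyadenylation signal, allows G418 selection of stably transfected mammalian cells.

The expression unit consists of the human CMV immediate-early enhancer and promoter, the chimeric β-globin/immunoglobulin intron that improves transcript processing, and an SV40 polyadenylation signal downstream of the insert. A T7 promoter lies just upstream of the coding region and a T3 promoter fragment just downstream. The open reading frame begins with a fragment of the bacteriophage lambda N protein, the peptide that binds boxB RNA hairpins. This is followed by human DCP1A, a decapping factor involved in general mRNA turnover and nonsense-mediated decay. The plasmid name indicates an HA epitope tag between the lambdaN peptide and DCP1a, although the feature table does not annotate it separately. According to the name and stated purpose, DCP1a carries a Y36A substitution. The record also lists two silent changes relative to the reference cDNA.

LambdaN fusions of this kind are typically used in tethering assays, where the protein is recruited to a boxB-containing reporter mRNA to test its effect on transcript stability or expression. The associated publication concerns the interaction between DCP1 and XRN1 that couples decapping to 5' exonucleolytic decay, but the record does not state what the Y36A mutation disrupts.
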