Addgene plasmid #147218: pCIneo-lambdaN-HA-HsDCP1a-Y36A_P
Purpose: Mammalian Expression of HsDCP1a-Y36A
Depositing lab: Elisa Izaurralde. Depositing organization: Max Planck Institute for Developmental Biology. Publication: A direct interaction between DCP1 and XRN1 couples mRNA decapping to 5' exonucleolytic degradation. Braun JE, Truffault V, Boland A, Huntzinger E, Chang CT, Haas G, Weichenrieder O, Coles M, Izaurralde E. Nat Struct Mol Biol. 2012 Dec;19(12):1324-31. doi: 10.1038/nsmb.2413. Epub 2012 Nov 11. PubMed 23142987.
Backbone
  Vector backbone: pCI-neo
  Vector type: Mammalian Expression
Growth in bacteria
  Bacterial resistance: Ampicillin, 100 μg/mL
  Growth temperature: 37°C
  Growth strain: DH5alpha
  Copy number: High Copy
Gene/Insert
  Gene/Insert name: HsDCP1a-Y36A
  Species: H. sapiens (human)
  Mutation: two silent mutations T237C and G1716T compared to the sequence given by NCBI: AY146651.1.
  Entrez Gene: DCP1A (a.k.a. HSA275986, Nbla00360, SMAD4IP1, SMIF)
  Cloning method: Unknown
Terms and licenses: Academic/Nonprofit Terms; Industry Terms: Not Available to Industry
Depositor comments: Plasmids from this collection were made available to the research community and donated after the lab closed. Please note that the sequence provided by the depositing laboratory may be theoretical/predicted or based on Sanger sequencing results. There may be discrepancies between sequencing results obtained by Addgene and the depositor sequence. If an Addgene verified sequence is not available, please contact before placing your order to request that our lab fully sequence the plasmid.
How to cite: pCIneo-lambdaN-HA-HsDCP1a-Y36A_P was a gift from Elisa Izaurralde (Addgene plasmid # 147218 ; http://n2t.net/addgene:147218 ; RRID:Addgene_147218)
